>Addgene plasmid #114832 | SRF3 B7_pECIA14 | addgene full sequence | sequence record 273900 | Addgene NGS Result
GTAAAACGACGGCCAGTGAATTAATTCGTTGCAGGACAGGATGTGGTGCCCGATGTGACTAGCTCTTTGC
TGCAGGCCGTCCTATCCTCTGGTTCCGATAAGAGACCCAGAACTCCGGCCCCCCACCGCCCACCGCCACC
CCCATACATATGTGGTACGCAAGTAAGAGTGCCTGCGCATGCCCCATGTGCCCCACCAAGAGCTTTGCAT
CCCATACAAGTCCCCAAAGTGGAGAACCGAACCAATTCTTCGCGGGCAGAACAAAAGCTTCTGCACACGT
CTCCACTCGAATTTGGAGCCGGCCGGCGTGTGCAAAAGAGGTGAATCGAACGAAAGACCCGTGTGTAAAG
CCGCGTTTCCAAAATGTATAAAACCGAGAGCATCTGGCCAATGTGCATCAGTTGTGGTCAGCAGCAAAAT
CAAGTGAATCATCTCAGTGCAACTAAAGGGGGGATCCGATCTCAATATGAAGTTATGCATATTACTGGCC
GTCGTGGCCTTTGTTGGCCTCTCGCTCGGGGCTACTAACCCTGATGATGTTGCTGCAATTAACGGATTAT
TCGCTGCACTTGGAGCACCTGTTCTTCCTGGTTGGATTGCTTCTGGTGGAGACCCATGTGGTGAAGCTTG
GCAAGGCATTATCTGCAATGTTTCAGATATTATAAGCATAACTGTAAATGCTGCAAATTTGCAAGGAGAG
CTTGGTGACAACTTAGCTAAGTTCACTTCTATCAGGGGAATAGATTTCAGCAACAATCGCATTGGAGGAA
GCATACCTTCTACTTTGCCGGTTACATTGCAGCATTTTTTTCTTTCAGCTAATCAGTTCACCGGAAGCAT
CCCGGAATCTCTAGGAACATTGAGTTTTCTGAATGACATGTCTTTGAACGATAACCTTCTCTCTGGAGAG
CTACCCGACGTGTTTCAAAACCTTGTCGGGCTGATTAATCTTGATATATCATCTAACAATATAAGCGGCA
CATTGCCTCCTTCTATGGAGAATTTATTAACTCTTACAACATTACGTGTTCAGAACAATCAGCTCTCAGG
AACTCTGGACGTTCTTCAAGGCCTTCCTCTTCAAGACTTAAACATAGAGAATAACCTCTTCTCTGGACCC
ATACCGGACAAATTACTAAGCATTCCGAAATTCCTACATGAAGGAAACCCGTTCAATGCCACAATGATCA
ATTCCACCTCGACTGCACCATCATTGTCTCCGTCTCTATCTCCAACAAAACCAGCTCCAACGCGACCATT
TTCTGGAGTTCCACCTCCTCCAAATGAGAGGAATCGAGGGAAAGTTGCTGATGGACCTTCTGATTCAGAA
GGATCGAGCTCTGAGAATTCAAAGGGAAAGCTGGAGGTGCTGTTCCAGGGACCAAGCGGCAATCCCGGCG
GCGATCTGGCCCCCCAGATGCTGCGCGAGCTGCAGGAGACCAATGCCGCCCTGCAGGACGTGCGCGAGCT
GCTGCGCCACCGCGTGAAGGAGATCACCTTCCTGAAGAACACCGTGATGGAGTGCGACGCCTGCGGCATG
CAGCCCTCTAGAGGCTCCGGCTCCATCATCCCAGTTGAGGAGGAGAACCCGGACTTCTGGAACCGCGAGG
CAGCCGAGGCCCTGGGTGCCGCCAAGAAGCTGCAGCCTGCACAGACAGCCGCCAAGAACCTCATCATCTT
CCTGGGCGATGGGATGGGGGTGTCTACGGTGACAGCTGCCAGGATCCTAAAAGGGCAGAAGAAGGACAAA
CTGGGGCCTGAGATACCCCTGGCCATGGACCGCTTCCCATATGTGGCTCTGTCCAAGACATACAATGTAG
ACAAACATGTGCCAGACAGTGGAGCCACAGCCACGGCCTACCTGTGCGGGGTCAAGGGCAACTTCCAGAC
CATTGGCTTGAGTGCAGCCGCCCGCTTTAACCAGTGCAACACGACACGCGGCAACGAGGTCATCTCCGTG
ATGAATCGGGCCAAGAAAGCAGGGAAGTCAGTGGGAGTGGTAACCACCACACGAGTGCAGCACGCCTCGC
CAGCCGGCACCTACGCCCACACGGTGAACCGCAACTGGTACTCGGACGCCGACGTGCCTGCCTCGGCCCG
CCAGGAGGGGTGCCAGGACATCGCTACGCAGCTCATCTCCAACATGGACATTGACGTGATCCTAGGTGGA
GGCCGAAAGTACATGTTTCGCATGGGAACCCCAGACCCTGAGTACCCAGATGACTACAGCCAAGGTGGGA
CCAGGCTGGACGGGAAGAATCTGGTGCAGGAATGGCTGGCGAAGCGCCAGGGTGCCCGGTATGTGTGGAA
CCGCACTGAGCTCATGCAGGCTTCCCTGGACCCGTCTGTGACCCATCTCATGGGTCTCTTTGAGCCTGGA
GACATGAAATACGAGATCCACCGAGACTCCACACTGGACCCCTCCCTGATGGAGATGACAGAGGCTGCCC
TGCGCCTGCTGAGCAGGAACCCCCGCGGCTTCTTCCTCTTCGTGGAGGGTGGTCGCATCGACCATGGTCA
TCATGAAAGCAGGGCTTACCGGGCACTGACTGAGACGATCATGTTCGACGACGCCATTGAGAGGGCGGGC
CAGCTCACCAGCGAGGAGGACACGCTGAGCCTCGTCACTGCCGACCACTCCCACGTCTTCTCCTTCGGAG
GCTACCCCCTGCGAGGGAGCTCCATCTTCGGGCTGGCCCCTGGCAAGGCCCGGGACAGGAAGGCCTACAC
GGTCCTCCTATACGGAAACGGTCCAGGCTATGTGCTCAAGGACGGCGCCCGGCCGGATGTTACCGAGAGC
GAGAGCGGGAGCCCCGAGTATCGGCAGCAGTCAGCAGTGCCCCTGGACGAAGAGACCCACGCAGGCGAGG
ACGTGGCGGTGTTCGCGCGCGGCCCGCAGGCGCACCTGGTTCACGGCGTGCAGGAGCAGACCTTCATAGC
GCACGTCATGGCCTTCGCCGCCTGCCTGGAGCCCTACACCGCCTGCGACCTGGCGCCCCCCGCCGGCACC
ACCGACGCCGCGCACCCGGGTTCTAGAGGAAGCACCTCCGGCGATAACGATTACAAGGATGATGATGATA
AGGCCAGCGGCACCGGTCATCATCACCATCACCATTGAGTTTAAACCCGCTGATCAGCCTCGACTGTGCC
TTCTAAGGCCTGAGCTCGCTGATCAGCCTCGATCGAGGATCCAGACATGATAAGATACATTGATGAGTTT
GGACAAACCACAACTAGAATGCAGTGAAAAAAATGCTTTATTTGTGAAATTTGTGATGCTATTGCTTTAT
TTGTAACCATTATAAGCTGCAATAAACAAGTTAACAACAACAATTGCATTCATTTTATGTTTCAGGTTCA
GGGGGAGGTGTGGGAGGTTTTTTAAAGCAAGTAAAACCTCTACAAATGTGGTATGGCTGATTATGATCAG
TCGACCTGCAGGCATGCAAGCTTGGCGTAATCATGGTCATAGCTGTTTCCTGTGTGAAATTGTTATCCGC
TCACAATTCCACACAACATACGAGCCGGAAGCATAAAGTGTAAAGCCTGGGGTGCCTAATGAGTGAGCTA
ACTCACATTAATTGCGTTGCGCTCACTGCCCGCTTTCCAGTCGGGAAACCTGTCGTGCCAGCTGCATTAA
TGAATCGGCCAACGCGCGGGGAGAGGCGGTTTGCGTATTGGGCGCTCTTCCGCTTCCTCGCTCACTGACT
CGCTGCGCTCGGTCGTTCGGCTGCGGCGAGCGGTATCAGCTCACTCAAAGGCGGTAATACGGTTATCCAC
AGAATCAGGGGATAACGCAGGAAAGAACATGTGAGCAAAAGGCCAGCAAAAGGCCAGGAACCGTAAAAAG
GCCGCGTTGCTGGCGTTTTTCCATAGGCTCCGCCCCCCTGACGAGCATCACAAAAATCGACGCTCAAGTC
AGAGGTGGCGAAACCCGACAGGACTATAAAGATACCAGGCGTTTCCCCCTGGAAGCTCCCTCGTGCGCTC
TCCTGTTCCGACCCTGCCGCTTACCGGATACCTGTCCGCCTTTCTCCCTTCGGGAAGCGTGGCGCTTTCT
CATAGCTCACGCTGTAGGTATCTCAGTTCGGTGTAGGTCGTTCGCTCCAAGCTGGGCTGTGTGCACGAAC
CCCCCGTTCAGCCCGACCGCTGCGCCTTATCCGGTAACTATCGTCTTGAGTCCAACCCGGTAAGACACGA
CTTATCGCCACTGGCAGCAGCCACTGGTAACAGGATTAGCAGAGCGAGGTATGTAGGCGGTGCTACAGAG
TTCTTGAAGTGGTGGCCTAACTACGGCTACACTAGAAGAACAGTATTTGGTATCTGCGCTCTGCTGAAGC
CAGTTACCTTCGGAAAAAGAGTTGGTAGCTCTTGATCCGGCAAACAAACCACCGCTGGTAGCGGTGGTTT
TTTTGTTTGCAAGCAGCAGATTACGCGCAGAAAAAAAGGATCTCAAGAAGATCCTTTGATCTTTTCTACG
GGGTCTGACGCTCAGTGGAACGAAAACTCACGTTAAGGGATTTTGGTCATGAGATTATCAAAAAGGATCT
TCACCTAGATCCTTTTAAATTAAAAATGAAGTTTTAAATCAATCTAAAGTATATATGAGTAAACTTGGTC
TGACAGTTACCAATGCTTAATCAGTGAGGCACCTATCTCAGCGATCTGTCTATTTCGTTCATCCATAGTT
GCCTGACTCCCCGTCGTGTAGATAACTACGATACGGGAGGGCTTACCATCTGGCCCCAGTGCTGCAATGA
TACCGCGAGACCCACGCTCACCGGCTCCAGATTTATCAGCAATAAACCAGCCAGCCGGAAGGGCCGAGCG
CAGAAGTGGTCCTGCAACTTTATCCGCCTCCATCCAGTCTATTAATTGTTGCCGGGAAGCTAGAGTAAGT
AGTTCGCCAGTTAATAGTTTGCGCAACGTTGTTGCCATTGCTACAGGCATCGTGGTGTCACGCTCGTCGT
TTGGTATGGCTTCATTCAGCTCCGGTTCCCAACGATCAAGGCGAGTTACATGATCCCCCATGTTGTGCAA
AAAAGCGGTTAGCTCCTTCGGTCCTCCGATCGTTGTCAGAAGTAAGTTGGCCGCAGTGTTATCACTCATG
GTTATGGCAGCACTGCATAATTCTCTTACTGTCATGCCATCCGTAAGATGCTTTTCTGTGACTGGTGAGT
ACTCAACCAAGTCATTCTGAGAATAGTGTATGCGGCGACCGAGTTGCTCTTGCCCGGCGTCAATACGGGA
TAATACCGCGCCACATAGCAGAACTTTAAAAGTGCTCATCATTGGAAAACGTTCTTCGGGGCGAAAACTC
TCAAGGATCTTACCGCTGTTGAGATCCAGTTCGATGTAACCCACTCGTGCACCCAACTGATCTTCAGCAT
CTTTTACTTTCACCAGCGTTTCTGGGTGAGCAAAAACAGGAAGGCAAAATGCCGCAAAAAAGGGAATAAG
GGCGACACGGAAATGTTGAATACTCATACTCTTCCTTTTTCAATATTATTGAAGCATTTATCAGGGTTAT
TGTCTCATGAGCGGATACATATTTGAATGTATTTAGAAAAATAAACAAATAGGGGTTCCGCGCACATTTC
CCCGAAAAGTGCCACCTGACGTCTAAGAAACCATTATTATCATGACATTAACCTATAAAAATAGGCGTAT
CACGAGGCCCTTTCGTCTCGCGCGTTTCGGTGATGACGGTGAAAACCTCTGACACATGCAGCTCCCGGAG
ACGGTCACAGCTTGTCTGTAAGCGGATGCCGGGAGCAGACAAGCCCGTCAGGGCGCGTCAGCGGGTGTTG
GCGGGTGTCGGGGCTGGCTTAACTATGCGGCATCAGAGCAGATTGTACTGAGAGTGCACCATATGCGGTG
TGAAATACCGCACAGATGCGTAAGGAGAAAATACCGCATCAGGCGCCATTCGCCATTCAGGCTGCGCAAC
TGTTGGGAAGGGCGATCGGTGCGGGCCTCTTCGCTATTACGCCAGCTGGCGAAAGGGGGATGTGCTGCAA
GGCGATTAAGTTGGGTAACGCCAGGGTTTTCCCAGTCACGACGTT
Features (pLannotate 1.2.2; 19 found; start..end, strand, type, name):
     23..449     +  promoter       MT promoter: Drosophila metallothionein promoter
    467..520     +  sig_peptide    BiP signal sequence: Drosophila BiP signal sequence
    473..1360    +  CDS            SRF3 (fragment): SRF3_ARATH - Experimental evidence at protein level: Swiss-Prot protein existence level 1. Not essential for epidermal patterning and not redundant with STRUBBELIG. From Arabidopsis thaliana (Mouse-ear cress).
   1397..1576    +  CDS            Comp (fragment): COMP_RAT - Experimental evidence at protein level: Swiss-Prot protein existence level 1. May play a role in the structural integrity of cartilage via its interaction with other extracellular matrix proteins such as the collagens and fibronectin. Can mediate the interaction of chondrocytes with the cartilage extracellular matrix through interaction with cell surface integrin receptors. Could play a role in the pathogenesis of osteoarthritis. Potent suppressor of apoptosis in both primary chondrocytes and transformed cells. Suppresses apoptosis by blocking the activation of caspase-3 and by indu
   1564..3016    +  CDS            SEAP (fragment): secreted alkaline phosphatase from human placenta The natural enzyme has a C-terminal transmembrane sequence that is replaced by a GPI anchor.
   3053..3082    +  CDS            2xFLAG (fragment): two tandem FLAG® epitope tags
   3188..3322    -  polyA_signal   SV40 poly(A) signal: SV40 polyadenylation signal
   3345..3429    -  CDS            large T antigen (fragment): large T antigen from SV40 (simian virus 40)
   3429..3453    +  misc_feature   MCS (fragment): pUC18/19 multiple cloning site
   3490..3506    -  protein_bind   lac operator: The lac repressor binds to the lac operator to inhibit transcription in E. coli. This inhibition can be relieved by adding lactose or isopropyl-β-D-thiogalactopyranoside (IPTG). lac repressor encoded by lacI
   3514..3544    -  promoter       lac promoter: promoter for the E. coli lac operon
   3559..3580    -  protein_bind   CAP binding site: CAP binding activates transcription in the presence of cAMP. E. coli catabolite activator protein
   3593..3685    -  CDS            lacI (fragment): lac repressor; lacI; The lac repressor binds to the lac operator to inhibit transcription in E. coli. This inhibition can be relieved by adding lactose or isopropyl-β-D-thiogalactopyranoside (IPTG).
   3868..4456    -  rep_origin     ori: high-copy-number ColE1/pMB1/pBR322/pUC origin of replication
   4627..5487    -  CDS            AmpR: β-lactamase; bla; confers resistance to ampicillin, carbenicillin, and related antibiotics
   5488..5592    -  promoter       AmpR promoter: bla
   5687..5722    +  CDS            rop (fragment): Rop protein, which maintains plasmids at low copy number; rop
   5824..5923    +  misc_feature   bom (fragment): basis of mobility region from pBR322
   5929..21      -  CDS            lacZα (fragment) (across the origin): LacZα fragment of β-galactosidase; lacZ fragment
