[The description below was written by a language model from this plasmid's Addgene catalogue record and pLannotate feature annotations shown in this document.]
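Description:
SRF3 B7_pECIA14 is an insect-cell expression plasmid built on the pECIA14 backbone. It produces the extracellular domain of the Arabidopsis thaliana leucine-rich repeat receptor kinase SRF3 (locus AT4G03390) as a secreted "prey" protein. It is propagated in E. coli through a high-copy ColE1/pUC-type origin and selected with ampicillin via the β-lactamase gene. The remaining annotated bacterial elements (lac promoter and operator, and fragments of lacZα, lacI, rop and bom) appear to be backbone remnants with no role in expression of the payload.

The expression cassette is driven by the Drosophila metallothionein promoter, which is induced by copper sulfate in Drosophila cell culture. A Drosophila BiP signal sequence at the start of the open reading frame directs the product into the secretory pathway. The SRF3 ectodomain follows, inserted by ligation-independent cloning. It is fused at its C terminus to the pentamerising coiled-coil helix of rat COMP, then human placental alkaline phosphatase, a FLAG epitope and a hexahistidine tag. The feature table annotates the FLAG region but not the His tag, which is known only from the depositor's comments. An SV40 polyadenylation signal lies downstream of the cassette, although it is annotated on the opposite strand.

Pentamerisation through COMP raises the avidity of the prey, which helps detect weak ectodomain contacts, and the alkaline phosphatase gives an enzymatic readout of binding. The plasmid is meant to be paired with the corresponding bait vector, SRF3 B7_pECIA2, in extracellular interaction assays. These assays were used to map the interaction network among Arabidopsis LRR receptor kinase ectodomains.
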