Addgene plasmid #114832: SRF3 B7_pECIA14
Purpose: Prey vector SRF3 B7_pECIA14 should be used with bait vector SRF3 B7_pECIA2.
Depositing lab: Youssef Belkhadir. Depositing organization: Gregor Mendel Institute of Molecular Plant Biology. Publication: An extracellular network of Arabidopsis leucine-rich repeat receptor kinases. Smakowska-Luzan E, Mott GA, Parys K, Stegmann M, Howton TC, Layeghifard M, Neuhold J, Lehner A, Kong J, Grunwald K, Weinberger N, Satbhai SB, Mayer D, Busch W, Madalinski M, Stolt-Bergner P, Provart NJ, Mukhtar MS, Zipfel C, Desveaux D, Guttman DS, Belkhadir Y. Nature. 2018 Jan 18;553(7688):342-346. doi: 10.1038/nature25184. Epub 2018 Jan 10. PubMed 29320478.
Backbone
  Vector backbone: pECIA14
  Backbone manufacturer: Chris Garcia (Addgene plasmid # 47051)
  Vector type: Insect Expression
Growth in bacteria
  Bacterial resistance: Ampicillin, 100 μg/mL
  Growth temperature: 37°C
  Growth strain: DH5alpha
  Copy number: High Copy
Gene/Insert
  Gene/Insert name: AT4G03390
  Species: A. thaliana (mustard weed)
  Promoter: Metallothionein (Copper-Inducible)
  Cloning method: Ligation Independent Cloning
Terms and licenses: Academic/Nonprofit Terms; Industry Terms: Not Available to Industry
Depositor comments: Plasmid for secreted expression in Drosophila cell culture by induction via CuSO4. Insert is an extracellular domain of indicated LRR-RK, C-terminally tagged with Pentameric rat COMP helix, Alkaline Phosphatase (human, placental), Flag, and hexahistidine tags. Insert Protein Sequence: ATNPDDVAAINGLFAALGAPVLPGWIASGGDPCGEAWQGIICNVSDIISITVNAANLQGELGDNLAKFTSIRGIDFSNNRIGGSIPSTLPVTLQHFFLSANQFTGSIPESLGTLSFLNDMSLNDNLLSGELPDVFQNLVGLINLDISSNNISGTLPPSMENLLTLTTLRVQNNQLSGTLDVLQGLPLQDLNIENNLFSGPIPDKLLSIPKFLHEGNPFNATMINSTSTAPSLSPSLSPTKPAPTRPFSGVPPPPNERNRGKVADGPSDSEGSSSENSKGK
How to cite: SRF3 B7_pECIA14 was a gift from Youssef Belkhadir (Addgene plasmid # 114832 ; http://n2t.net/addgene:114832 ; RRID:Addgene_114832)
